Addgene plasmid #88858: pYTP MYRF sg2
Purpose: pAC154-dual-dCas9VP160-sgExpression with MYRF sg2 cloned into BbsI site
Depositing lab: Mahmoud Pouladi. Depositing organization: Translational Laboratory in Genetic Medicine, BMSI, A*STAR.
Backbone
  Vector backbone: pAC154-dual-dCas9VP160-sgExpression
  Backbone manufacturer: Rudolf Jaenisch (Addgene plasmid # 48240)
  Vector type: Mammalian Expression, CRISPR
Growth in bacteria
  Bacterial resistance: Ampicillin, 100 μg/mL
  Growth temperature: 37°C
  Growth strain: DH5alpha
  Copy number: High Copy
Gene/Insert
  Gene/Insert name: dCas9VP160 and MYRF sg2 gRNA
  gRNA/shRNA sequence: GGGCGCGGCGCGGGCCGGCA
  Species: H. sapiens (human)
  Insert size (bp): 20
  Entrez Gene: MYRF (a.k.a. C11orf9, MRF, Ndt80, pqn-47)
  Promoter: U6
  Cloning method: Restriction Enzyme; 5′ cloning site BbsI (destroyed during cloning); 3′ cloning site BbsI (destroyed during cloning)
  Sequencing primers: 5′ LKO5
Terms and licenses: Academic/Nonprofit Terms; Industry Terms: Not Available to Industry
How to cite: pYTP MYRF sg2 was a gift from Mahmoud Pouladi (Addgene plasmid # 88858 ; http://n2t.net/addgene:88858 ; RRID:Addgene_88858)
