[The description below was written by a language model from this plasmid's Addgene catalogue record and pLannotate feature annotations shown in this document.]
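Description:
pYTP MYRF sg2 is a mammalian expression CRISPR activation plasmid built on the pAC154-dual-dCas9VP160-sgExpression backbone, an all-in-one vector that delivers both a transcriptional activator and its guide RNA from a single molecule. It is propagated in E. coli as a high-copy plasmid through a ColE1/pUC-type origin and selected with ampicillin via the β-lactamase gene. The backbone also carries an M13 phage origin. A single AAV2 inverted terminal repeat is annotated downstream of the expression cassette, which appears to be a remnant of the vector's lineage, since one ITR alone would not support AAV packaging. No mammalian selection marker is annotated.

The plasmid contains two expression units. A human U6 RNA polymerase III promoter drives a single guide RNA made up of a 20-nt spacer targeting human MYRF (myelin regulatory factor), fused to the Streptococcus pyogenes gRNA scaffold. The spacer was inserted at BbsI sites that were destroyed during cloning. Downstream, a hybrid promoter comprising the CMV enhancer, chicken β-actin promoter and a hybrid intron drives an HA-tagged Cas9 coding sequence fused at its C-terminus to VP160, ten tandem repeats of the minimal VP16 activation domain, and the transcript ends at a bovine growth hormone polyadenylation signal. The feature table labels the coding sequence simply as Cas9, whereas the catalogue record identifies it as nuclease-dead dCas9. In that form it binds DNA at the guide-specified site without cutting and recruits the transcriptional machinery there.

The design is suited to transfection into human cells to upregulate endogenous MYRF. The "sg2" name suggests it is one of several MYRF guides, although the record does not describe the others or the exact target position.
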