Features (pLannotate 1.2.2; 18 found; start..end, strand, type, name):
      1..241     +  promoter       U6 promoter: RNA polymerase III promoter for human U6 snRNA
    270..345     +  misc_RNA       gRNA scaffold: guide RNA scaffold for the Streptococcus pyogenes CRISPR/Cas9 system
    352..395     +  misc_RNA       gRNA scaffold (fragment): guide RNA scaffold for the Streptococcus pyogenes CRISPR/Cas9 system
    442..727     +  enhancer       CMV enhancer: human cytomegalovirus immediate early enhancer; contains an 18-bp deletion relative to the standard CMV enhancer
    729..1006    +  promoter       chicken β-actin promoter: No description available
   1007..1235    +  intron         hybrid intron: hybrid between chicken β-actin (CBA) and minute virus of mice (MMV) introns (Gray et al., 2011)
   1256..1283    +  CDS            3xHA (fragment): three tandem HA epitope tags
   1316..5416    +  CDS            Cas9: Cas9 (Csn1) endonuclease from the Streptococcus pyogenes Type II CRISPR/Cas system generates RNA-guided double strand breaks in DNA
   5474..5857    +  CDS            VP160: 10 tandem repeats of the minimal activation domain of herpes simplex virus VP16 (Cheng et al., 2013)
   5908..6019    +  polyA_signal   bGH poly(A) signal: bovine growth hormone polyadenylation signal
   6124..6264    +  repeat_region  AAV2 ITR: inverted terminal repeat of adeno-associated virus serotype 2 inverted
   6269..6320    -  misc_feature   bom (fragment): basis of mobility region from pBR322
   6339..6719    +  rep_origin     M13 ori (sequence partly withheld): M13 bacteriophage origin of replication; arrow indicates direction of (+) strand synthesis
   6795..6844    -  misc_feature   bom (fragment): basis of mobility region from pBR322
   6946..6981    -  CDS            rop (fragment): Rop protein, which maintains plasmids at low copy number; rop
   7076..7180    +  promoter       AmpR promoter: bla
   7181..8041    +  CDS            AmpR: β-lactamase; bla; confers resistance to ampicillin, carbenicillin, and related antibiotics
   8212..8800    +  rep_origin     ori: high-copy-number ColE1/pMB1/pBR322/pUC origin of replication
>Addgene plasmid #88858 | pYTP MYRF sg2 | depositor full sequence | sequence record 172479 | pYTP MYRF sg2 sequence 8861 bps
GAGGGCCTATTTCCCATGATTCCTTCATATTTGCATATACGATACAAGGCTGTTAGAGAGATAATTGGAA
TTAATTTGACTGTAAACACAAAGATATTAGTACAAAATACGTGACGTAGAAAGTAATAATTTCTTGGGTA
GTTTGCAGTTTTAAAATTATGTTTTAAAATGGACTATCATATGCTTACCGTAACTTGAAAGTATTTCGAT
TTCTTGGCTTTATATATCTTGTGGAAAGGACGAAACACCGGGCGCGGCGCGGGCCGGCAGTTTTAGAGCT
AGAAATAGCAAGTTAAAATAAGGCTAGTCCGTTATCAACTTGAAAAAGTGGCACCGAGTCGGTGCTTTTT
TGTTTTAGAGCTAGAAATAGCAAGTTAAAATAAGGCTAGTCCGTTTTTAGCGCGTGCGCCAATTCTGCAG
ACAAATGGCTCTAGAGGTACCCGTTACATAACTTACGGTAAATGGCCCGCCTGGCTGACCGCCCAACGAC
CCCCGCCCATTGACGTCAATAGTAACGCCAATAGGGACTTTCCATTGACGTCAATGGGTGGAGTATTTAC
GGTAAACTGCCCACTTGGCAGTACATCAAGTGTATCATATGCCAAGTACGCCCCCTATTGACGTCAATGA
CGGTAAATGGCCCGCCTGGCATTGTGCCCAGTACATGACCTTATGGGACTTTCCTACTTGGCAGTACATC
TACGTATTAGTCATCGCTATTACCATGGTCGAGGTGAGCCCCACGTTCTGCTTCACTCTCCCCATCTCCC
CCCCCTCCCCACCCCCAATTTTGTATTTATTTATTTTTTAATTATTTTGTGCAGCGATGGGGGCGGGGGG
GGGGGGGGGGCGCGCGCCAGGCGGGGCGGGGCGGGGCGAGGGGCGGGGCGGGGCGAGGCGGAGAGGTGCG
GCGGCAGCCAATCAGAGCGGCGCGCTCCGAAAGTTTCCTTTTATGGCGAGGCGGCGGCGGCGGCGGCCCT
ATAAAAAGCGAAGCGCGCGGCGGGCGGGAGTCGCTGCGACGCTGCCTTCGCCCCGTGCCCCGCTCCGCCG
CCGCCTCGCGCCGCCCGCCCCGGCTCTGACTGACCGCGTTACTCCCACAGGTGAGCGGGCGGGACGGCCC
TTCTCCTCCGGGCTGTAATTAGCTGAGCAAGAGGTAAGGGTTTAAGGGATGGTTGGTTGGTGGGGTATTA
ATGTTTAATTACCTGGAGCACCTGCCTGAAATCACTTTTTTTCAGGTTGGACCGGTGCCACCATGTACCC
ATACGATGTTCCAGATTACGCTTCGCCGAAGAAAAAGCGCAAGGTCGAAGCGTCCGACAAGAAGTACAGC
ATCGGCCTGGCCATCGGCACCAACTCTGTGGGCTGGGCCGTGATCACCGACGAGTACAAGGTGCCCAGCA
AGAAATTCAAGGTGCTGGGCAACACCGACCGGCACAGCATCAAGAAGAACCTGATCGGAGCCCTGCTGTT
CGACAGCGGCGAAACAGCCGAGGCCACCCGGCTGAAGAGAACCGCCAGAAGAAGATACACCAGACGGAAG
AACCGGATCTGCTATCTGCAAGAGATCTTCAGCAACGAGATGGCCAAGGTGGACGACAGCTTCTTCCACA
GACTGGAAGAGTCCTTCCTGGTGGAAGAGGATAAGAAGCACGAGCGGCACCCCATCTTCGGCAACATCGT
GGACGAGGTGGCCTACCACGAGAAGTACCCCACCATCTACCACCTGAGAAAGAAACTGGTGGACAGCACC
GACAAGGCCGACCTGCGGCTGATCTATCTGGCCCTGGCCCACATGATCAAGTTCCGGGGCCACTTCCTGA
TCGAGGGCGACCTGAACCCCGACAACAGCGACGTGGACAAGCTGTTCATCCAGCTGGTGCAGACCTACAA
CCAGCTGTTCGAGGAAAACCCCATCAACGCCAGCGGCGTGGACGCCAAGGCCATCCTGTCTGCCAGACTG
AGCAAGAGCAGACGGCTGGAAAATCTGATCGCCCAGCTGCCCGGCGAGAAGAAGAATGGCCTGTTCGGCA
ACCTGATTGCCCTGAGCCTGGGCCTGACCCCCAACTTCAAGAGCAACTTCGACCTGGCCGAGGATGCCAA
ACTGCAGCTGAGCAAGGACACCTACGACGACGACCTGGACAACCTGCTGGCCCAGATCGGCGACCAGTAC
GCCGACCTGTTTCTGGCCGCCAAGAACCTGTCCGACGCCATCCTGCTGAGCGACATCCTGAGAGTGAACA
CCGAGATCACCAAGGCCCCCCTGAGCGCCTCTATGATCAAGAGATACGACGAGCACCACCAGGACCTGAC
CCTGCTGAAAGCTCTCGTGCGGCAGCAGCTGCCTGAGAAGTACAAAGAGATTTTCTTCGACCAGAGCAAG
AACGGCTACGCCGGCTACATTGACGGCGGAGCCAGCCAGGAAGAGTTCTACAAGTTCATCAAGCCCATCC
TGGAAAAGATGGACGGCACCGAGGAACTGCTCGTGAAGCTGAACAGAGAGGACCTGCTGCGGAAGCAGCG
GACCTTCGACAACGGCAGCATCCCCCACCAGATCCACCTGGGAGAGCTGCACGCCATTCTGCGGCGGCAG
GAAGATTTTTACCCATTCCTGAAGGACAACCGGGAAAAGATCGAGAAGATCCTGACCTTCCGCATCCCCT
ACTACGTGGGCCCTCTGGCCAGGGGAAACAGCAGATTCGCCTGGATGACCAGAAAGAGCGAGGAAACCAT
CACCCCCTGGAACTTCGAGGAAGTGGTGGACAAGGGCGCTTCCGCCCAGAGCTTCATCGAGCGGATGACC
AACTTCGATAAGAACCTGCCCAACGAGAAGGTGCTGCCCAAGCACAGCCTGCTGTACGAGTACTTCACCG
TGTATAACGAGCTGACCAAAGTGAAATACGTGACCGAGGGAATGAGAAAGCCCGCCTTCCTGAGCGGCGA
GCAGAAAAAGGCCATCGTGGACCTGCTGTTCAAGACCAACCGGAAAGTGACCGTGAAGCAGCTGAAAGAG
GACTACTTCAAGAAAATCGAGTGCTTCGACTCCGTGGAAATCTCCGGCGTGGAAGATCGGTTCAACGCCT
CCCTGGGCACATACCACGATCTGCTGAAAATTATCAAGGACAAGGACTTCCTGGACAATGAGGAAAACGA
GGACATTCTGGAAGATATCGTGCTGACCCTGACACTGTTTGAGGACAGAGAGATGATCGAGGAACGGCTG
AAAACCTATGCCCACCTGTTCGACGACAAAGTGATGAAGCAGCTGAAGCGGCGGAGATACACCGGCTGGG
GCAGGCTGAGCCGGAAGCTGATCAACGGCATCCGGGACAAGCAGTCCGGCAAGACAATCCTGGATTTCCT
GAAGTCCGACGGCTTCGCCAACAGAAACTTCATGCAGCTGATCCACGACGACAGCCTGACCTTTAAAGAG
GACATCCAGAAAGCCCAGGTGTCCGGCCAGGGCGATAGCCTGCACGAGCACATTGCCAATCTGGCCGGCA
GCCCCGCCATTAAGAAGGGCATCCTGCAGACAGTGAAGGTGGTGGACGAGCTCGTGAAAGTGATGGGCCG
GCACAAGCCCGAGAACATCGTGATCGAAATGGCCAGAGAGAACCAGACCACCCAGAAGGGACAGAAGAAC
AGCCGCGAGAGAATGAAGCGGATCGAAGAGGGCATCAAAGAGCTGGGCAGCCAGATCCTGAAAGAACACC
CCGTGGAAAACACCCAGCTGCAGAACGAGAAGCTGTACCTGTACTACCTGCAGAATGGGCGGGATATGTA
CGTGGACCAGGAACTGGACATCAACCGGCTGTCCGACTACGATGTGGACGCCATCGTGCCTCAGAGCTTT
CTGAAGGACGACTCCATCGACAACAAGGTGCTGACCAGAAGCGACAAGAACCGGGGCAAGAGCGACAACG
TGCCCTCCGAAGAGGTCGTGAAGAAGATGAAGAACTACTGGCGGCAGCTGCTGAACGCCAAGCTGATTAC
CCAGAGAAAGTTCGACAATCTGACCAAGGCCGAGAGAGGCGGCCTGAGCGAACTGGATAAGGCCGGCTTC
ATCAAGAGACAGCTGGTGGAAACCCGGCAGATCACAAAGCACGTGGCACAGATCCTGGACTCCCGGATGA
ACACTAAGTACGACGAGAATGACAAGCTGATCCGGGAAGTGAAAGTGATCACCCTGAAGTCCAAGCTGGT
GTCCGATTTCCGGAAGGATTTCCAGTTTTACAAAGTGCGCGAGATCAACAACTACCACCACGCCCACGAC
GCCTACCTGAACGCCGTCGTGGGAACCGCCCTGATCAAAAAGTACCCTAAGCTGGAAAGCGAGTTCGTGT
ACGGCGACTACAAGGTGTACGACGTGCGGAAGATGATCGCCAAGAGCGAGCAGGAAATCGGCAAGGCTAC
CGCCAAGTACTTCTTCTACAGCAACATCATGAACTTTTTCAAGACCGAGATTACCCTGGCCAACGGCGAG
ATCCGGAAGCGGCCTCTGATCGAGACAAACGGCGAAACCGGGGAGATCGTGTGGGATAAGGGCCGGGATT
TTGCCACCGTGCGGAAAGTGCTGAGCATGCCCCAAGTGAATATCGTGAAAAAGACCGAGGTGCAGACAGG
CGGCTTCAGCAAAGAGTCTATCCTGCCCAAGAGGAACAGCGATAAGCTGATCGCCAGAAAGAAGGACTGG
GACCCTAAGAAGTACGGCGGCTTCGACAGCCCCACCGTGGCCTATTCTGTGCTGGTGGTGGCCAAAGTGG
AAAAGGGCAAGTCCAAGAAACTGAAGAGTGTGAAAGAGCTGCTGGGGATCACCATCATGGAAAGAAGCAG
CTTCGAGAAGAATCCCATCGACTTTCTGGAAGCCAAGGGCTACAAAGAAGTGAAAAAGGACCTGATCATC
AAGCTGCCTAAGTACTCCCTGTTCGAGCTGGAAAACGGCCGGAAGAGAATGCTGGCCTCTGCCGGCGAAC
TGCAGAAGGGAAACGAACTGGCCCTGCCCTCCAAATATGTGAACTTCCTGTACCTGGCCAGCCACTATGA
GAAGCTGAAGGGCTCCCCCGAGGATAATGAGCAGAAACAGCTGTTTGTGGAACAGCACAAGCACTACCTG
GACGAGATCATCGAGCAGATCAGCGAGTTCTCCAAGAGAGTGATCCTGGCCGACGCTAATCTGGACAAAG
TGCTGTCCGCCTACAACAAGCACCGGGATAAGCCCATCAGAGAGCAGGCCGAGAATATCATCCACCTGTT
TACCCTGACCAATCTGGGAGCCCCTGCCGCCTTCAAGTACTTTGACACCACCATCGACCGGAAGAGGTAC
ACCAGCACCAAAGAGGTGCTGGACGCCACCCTGATCCACCAGAGCATCACCGGCCTGTACGAGACACGGA
TCGACCTGTCTCAGCTGGGAGGCGACAGCCCCAAGAAGAAGAGAAAGGTGGAGGCCAGCGGGCCGGCCGG
ATCCGGGCGCGCCGACGCGCTGGACGATTTCGATCTCGACATGCTGGGTTCTGATGCCCTCGATGACTTT
GACCTGGATATGTTGGGAAGCGACGCATTGGATGACTTTGATCTGGACATGCTCGGCTCCGATGCTCTGG
ACGATTTCGATCTCGATATGTTAGGGTCAGACGCACTGGATGATTTCGACCTTGATATGTTGGGAAGCGA
TGCCCTTGATGATTTCGACCTGGACATGCTCGGCAGCGACGCCCTGGACGATTTCGATCTGGACATGCTG
GGGTCCGATGCCTTGGATGATTTTGACTTGGATATGCTGGGGAGTGATGCCCTGGACGACTTTGACCTGG
ACATGCTGGGCTCCGATGCGCTCGATGACTTCGATTTGGATATGTTGTATATCGATTGATTAATTAAGAA
TTCCTAGAGCTCGCTGATCAGCCTCGACTGTGCCTTCTAGTTGCCAGCCATCTGTTGTTTGCCCCTCCCC
CGTGCCTTCCTTGACCCTGGAAGGTGCCACTCCCACTGTCCTTTCCTAATAAAATGAGGAAATTGCATCG
CATTGTCTGAGTAGGTGTCATTCTATTCTGGGGGGTGGGGTGGGGCAGGACAGCAAGGGGGAGGATTGGG
AAGAGAATAGCAGGCATGCTGGGGAGCGGCCGCAGGAACCCCTAGTGATGGAGTTGGCCACTCCCTCTCT
GCGCGCTCGCTCGCTCACTGAGGCCGGGCGACCAAAGGTCGCCCGACGCCCGGGCTTTGCCCGGGCGGCC
TCAGTGAGCGAGCGAGCGCGCAGCTGCCTGCAGGGGCGCCTGATGCGGTATTTTCTCCTTACGCATCTGT
GCGGTATTTCACACCGCATA
[142 nt withheld, positions 6321-6462]
C
[141 nt withheld, positions 6464-6604]
CCTTTGACGTTGGAGTCCACGTTCTTT
[37 nt withheld, positions 6632-6668]
ACCCTATCTCGGGCTATTCTTTTGATTTATAAGGGATTTTGCCGATTTCGGCCTATTGGTTAAAAAATGA
GCTGATTTAACAAAAATTTAACGCGAATTTTAACAAAATATTAACGTTTACAATTTTATGGTGCACTCTC
AGTACAATCTGCTCTGATGCCGCATAGTTAAGCCAGCCCCGACACCCGCCAACACCCGCTGACGCGCCCT
GACGGGCTTGTCTGCTCCCGGCATCCGCTTACAGACAAGCTGTGACCGTCTCCGGGAGCTGCATGTGTCA
GAGGTTTTCACCGTCATCACCGAAACGCGCGAGACGAAAGGGCCTCGTGATACGCCTATTTTTATAGGTT
AATGTCATGATAATAATGGTTTCTTAGACGTCAGGTGGCACTTTTCGGGGAAATGTGCGCGGAACCCCTA
TTTGTTTATTTTTCTAAATACATTCAAATATGTATCCGCTCATGAGACAATAACCCTGATAAATGCTTCA
ATAATATTGAAAAAGGAAGAGTATGAGTATTCAACATTTCCGTGTCGCCCTTATTCCCTTTTTTGCGGCA
TTTTGCCTTCCTGTTTTTGCTCACCCAGAAACGCTGGTGAAAGTAAAAGATGCTGAAGATCAGTTGGGTG
CACGAGTGGGTTACATCGAACTGGATCTCAACAGCGGTAAGATCCTTGAGAGTTTTCGCCCCGAAGAACG
TTTTCCAATGATGAGCACTTTTAAAGTTCTGCTATGTGGCGCGGTATTATCCCGTATTGACGCCGGGCAA
GAGCAACTCGGTCGCCGCATACACTATTCTCAGAATGACTTGGTTGAGTACTCACCAGTCACAGAAAAGC
ATCTTACGGATGGCATGACAGTAAGAGAATTATGCAGTGCTGCCATAACCATGAGTGATAACACTGCGGC
CAACTTACTTCTGACAACGATCGGAGGACCGAAGGAGCTAACCGCTTTTTTGCACAACATGGGGGATCAT
GTAACTCGCCTTGATCGTTGGGAACCGGAGCTGAATGAAGCCATACCAAACGACGAGCGTGACACCACGA
TGCCTGTAGCAATGGCAACAACGTTGCGCAAACTATTAACTGGCGAACTACTTACTCTAGCTTCCCGGCA
ACAATTAATAGACTGGATGGAGGCGGATAAAGTTGCAGGACCACTTCTGCGCTCGGCCCTTCCGGCTGGC
TGGTTTATTGCTGATAAATCTGGAGCCGGTGAGCGTGGAAGCCGCGGTATCATTGCAGCACTGGGGCCAG
ATGGTAAGCCCTCCCGTATCGTAGTTATCTACACGACGGGGAGTCAGGCAACTATGGATGAACGAAATAG
ACAGATCGCTGAGATAGGTGCCTCACTGATTAAGCATTGGTAACTGTCAGACCAAGTTTACTCATATATA
CTTTAGATTGATTTAAAACTTCATTTTTAATTTAAAAGGATCTAGGTGAAGATCCTTTTTGATAATCTCA
TGACCAAAATCCCTTAACGTGAGTTTTCGTTCCACTGAGCGTCAGACCCCGTAGAAAAGATCAAAGGATC
TTCTTGAGATCCTTTTTTTCTGCGCGTAATCTGCTGCTTGCAAACAAAAAAACCACCGCTACCAGCGGTG
GTTTGTTTGCCGGATCAAGAGCTACCAACTCTTTTTCCGAAGGTAACTGGCTTCAGCAGAGCGCAGATAC
CAAATACTGTCCTTCTAGTGTAGCCGTAGTTAGGCCACCACTTCAAGAACTCTGTAGCACCGCCTACATA
CCTCGCTCTGCTAATCCTGTTACCAGTGGCTGCTGCCAGTGGCGATAAGTCGTGTCTTACCGGGTTGGAC
TCAAGACGATAGTTACCGGATAAGGCGCAGCGGTCGGGCTGAACGGGGGGTTCGTGCACACAGCCCAGCT
TGGAGCGAACGACCTACACCGAACTGAGATACCTACAGCGTGAGCTATGAGAAAGCGCCACGCTTCCCGA
AGGGAGAAAGGCGGACAGGTATCCGGTAAGCGGCAGGGTCGGAACAGGAGAGCGCACGAGGGAGCTTCCA
GGGGGAAACGCCTGGTATCTTTATAGTCCTGTCGGGTTTCGCCACCTCTGACTTGAGCGTCGATTTTTGT
GATGCTCGTCAGGGGGGCGGAGCCTATGGAAAAACGCCAGCAACGCGGCCTTTTTACGGTTCCTGGCCTT
TTGCTGGCCTTTTGCTCACATGT
