>Addgene plasmid #88858 | pYTP MYRF sg2 | addgene partial sequence | sequence record 179041 | Addgene Partial NGS Result
GCCACCATGTACCCATACGATGTTCCAGATTACGCTTCGCCGAAGAAAAAGCGCAAGGTCGAAGCGTCCG
ACAAGAAGTACAGCATCGGCCTGGCCATCGGCACCAACTCTGTGGGCTGGGCCGTGATCACCGACGAGTA
CAAGGTGCCCAGCAAGAAATTCAAGGTGCTGGGCAACACCGACCGGCACAGCATCAAGAAGAACCTGATC
GGAGCCCTGCTGTTCGACAGCGGCGAAACAGCCGAGGCCACCCGGCTGAAGAGAACCGCCAGAAGAAGAT
ACACCAGACGGAAGAACCGGATCTGCTATCTGCAAGAGATCTTCAGCAACGAGATGGCCAAGGTGGACGA
CAGCTTCTTCCACAGACTGGAAGAGTCCTTCCTGGTGGAAGAGGATAAGAAGCACGAGCGGCACCCCATC
TTCGGCAACATCGTGGACGAGGTGGCCTACCACGAGAAGTACCCCACCATCTACCACCTGAGAAAGAAAC
TGGTGGACAGCACCGACAAGGCCGACCTGCGGCTGATCTATCTGGCCCTGGCCCACATGATCAAGTTCCG
GGGCCACTTCCTGATCGAGGGCGACCTGAACCCCGACAACAGCGACGTGGACAAGCTGTTCATCCAGCTG
GTGCAGACCTACAACCAGCTGTTCGAGGAAAACCCCATCAACGCCAGCGGCGTGGACGCCAAGGCCATCC
TGTCTGCCAGACTGAGCAAGAGCAGACGGCTGGAAAATCTGATCGCCCAGCTGCCCGGCGAGAAGAAGAA
TGGCCTGTTCGGCAACCTGATTGCCCTGAGCCTGGGCCTGACCCCCAACTTCAAGAGCAACTTCGACCTG
GCCGAGGATGCCAAACTGCAGCTGAGCAAGGACACCTACGACGACGACCTGGACAACCTGCTGGCCCAGA
TCGGCGACCAGTACGCCGACCTGTTTCTGGCCGCCAAGAACCTGTCCGACGCCATCCTGCTGAGCGACAT
CCTGAGAGTGAACACCGAGATCACCAAGGCCCCCCTGAGCGCCTCTATGATCAAGAGATACGACGAGCAC
CACCAGGACCTGACCCTGCTGAAAGCTCTCGTGCGGCAGCAGCTGCCTGAGAAGTACAAAGAGATTTTCT
TCGACCAGAGCAAGAACGGCTACGCCGGCTACATTGACGGCGGAGCCAGCCAGGAAGAGTTCTACAAGTT
CATCAAGCCCATCCTGGAAAAGATGGACGGCACCGAGGAACTGCTCGTGAAGCTGAACAGAGAGGACCTG
CTGCGGAAGCAGCGGACCTTCGACAACGGCAGCATCCCCCACCAGATCCACCTGGGAGAGCTGCACGCCA
TTCTGCGGCGGCAGGAAGATTTTTACCCATTCCTGAAGGACAACCGGGAAAAGATCGAGAAGATCCTGAC
CTTCCGCATCCCCTACTACGTGGGCCCTCTGGCCAGGGGAAACAGCAGATTCGCCTGGATGACCAGAAAG
AGCGAGGAAACCATCACCCCCTGGAACTTCGAGGAAGTGGTGGACAAGGGCGCTTCCGCCCAGAGCTTCA
TCGAGCGGATGACCAACTTCGATAAGAACCTGCCCAACGAGAAGGTGCTGCCCAAGCACAGCCTGCTGTA
CGAGTACTTCACCGTGTATAACGAGCTGACCAAAGTGAAATACGTGACCGAGGGAATGAGAAAGCCCGCC
TTCCTGAGCGGCGAGCAGAAAAAGGCCATCGTGGACCTGCTGTTCAAGACCAACCGGAAAGTGACCGTGA
AGCAGCTGAAAGAGGACTACTTCAAGAAAATCGAGTGCTTCGACTCCGTGGAAATCTCCGGCGTGGAAGA
TCGGTTCAACGCCTCCCTGGGCACATACCACGATCTGCTGAAAATTATCAAGGACAAGGACTTCCTGGAC
AATGAGGAAAACGAGGACATTCTGGAAGATATCGTGCTGACCCTGACACTGTTTGAGGACAGAGAGATGA
TCGAGGAACGGCTGAAAACCTATGCCCACCTGTTCGACGACAAAGTGATGAAGCAGCTGAAGCGGCGGAG
ATACACCGGCTGGGGCAGGCTGAGCCGGAAGCTGATCAACGGCATCCGGGACAAGCAGTCCGGCAAGACA
ATCCTGGATTTCCTGAAGTCCGACGGCTTCGCCAACAGAAACTTCATGCAGCTGATCCACGACGACAGCC
TGACCTTTAAAGAGGACATCCAGAAAGCCCAGGTGTCCGGCCAGGGCGATAGCCTGCACGAGCACATTGC
CAATCTGGCCGGCAGCCCCGCCATTAAGAAGGGCATCCTGCAGACAGTGAAGGTGGTGGACGAGCTCGTG
AAAGTGATGGGCCGGCACAAGCCCGAGAACATCGTGATCGAAATGGCCAGAGAGAACCAGACCACCCAGA
AGGGACAGAAGAACAGCCGCGAGAGAATGAAGCGGATCGAAGAGGGCATCAAAGAGCTGGGCAGCCAGAT
CCTGAAAGAACACCCCGTGGAAAACACCCAGCTGCAGAACGAGAAGCTGTACCTGTACTACCTGCAGAAT
GGGCGGGATATGTACGTGGACCAGGAACTGGACATCAACCGGCTGTCCGACTACGATGTGGACGCCATCG
TGCCTCAGAGCTTTCTGAAGGACGACTCCATCGACAACAAGGTGCTGACCAGAAGCGACAAGAACCGGGG
CAAGAGCGACAACGTGCCCTCCGAAGAGGTCGTGAAGAAGATGAAGAACTACTGGCGGCAGCTGCTGAAC
GCCAAGCTGATTACCCAGAGAAAGTTCGACAATCTGACCAAGGCCGAGAGAGGCGGCCTGAGCGAACTGG
ATAAGGCCGGCTTCATCAAGAGACAGCTGGTGGAAACCCGGCAGATCACAAAGCACGTGGCACAGATCCT
GGACTCCCGGATGAACACTAAGTACGACGAGAATGACAAGCTGATCCGGGAAGTGAAAGTGATCACCCTG
AAGTCCAAGCTGGTGTCCGATTTCCGGAAGGATTTCCAGTTTTACAAAGTGCGCGAGATCAACAACTACC
ACCACGCCCACGACGCCTACCTGAACGCCGTCGTGGGAACCGCCCTGATCAAAAAGTACCCTAAGCTGGA
AAGCGAGTTCGTGTACGGCGACTACAAGGTGTACGACGTGCGGAAGATGATCGCCAAGAGCGAGCAGGAA
ATCGGCAAGGCTACCGCCAAGTACTTCTTCTACAGCAACATCATGAACTTTTTCAAGACCGAGATTACCC
TGGCCAACGGCGAGATCCGGAAGCGGCCTCTGATCGAGACAAACGGCGAAACCGGGGAGATCGTGTGGGA
TAAGGGCCGGGATTTTGCCACCGTGCGGAAAGTGCTGAGCATGCCCCAAGTGAATATCGTGAAAAAGACC
GAGGTGCAGACAGGCGGCTTCAGCAAAGAGTCTATCCTGCCCAAGAGGAACAGCGATAAGCTGATCGCCA
GAAAGAAGGACTGGGACCCTAAGAAGTACGGCGGCTTCGACAGCCCCACCGTGGCCTATTCTGTGCTGGT
GGTGGCCAAAGTGGAAAAGGGCAAGTCCAAGAAACTGAAGAGTGTGAAAGAGCTGCTGGGGATCACCATC
ATGGAAAGAAGCAGCTTCGAGAAGAATCCCATCGACTTTCTGGAAGCCAAGGGCTACAAAGAAGTGAAAA
AGGACCTGATCATCAAGCTGCCTAAGTACTCCCTGTTCGAGCTGGAAAACGGCCGGAAGAGAATGCTGGC
CTCTGCCGGCGAACTGCAGAAGGGAAACGAACTGGCCCTGCCCTCCAAATATGTGAACTTCCTGTACCTG
GCCAGCCACTATGAGAAGCTGAAGGGCTCCCCCGAGGATAATGAGCAGAAACAGCTGTTTGTGGAACAGC
ACAAGCACTACCTGGACGAGATCATCGAGCAGATCAGCGAGTTCTCCAAGAGAGTGATCCTGGCCGACGC
TAATCTGGACAAAGTGCTGTCCGCCTACAACAAGCACCGGGATAAGCCCATCAGAGAGCAGGCCGAGAAT
ATCATCCACCTGTTTACCCTGACCAATCTGGGAGCCCCTGCCGCCTTCAAGTACTTTGACACCACCATCG
ACCGGAAGAGGTACACCAGCACCAAAGAGGTGCTGGACGCCACCCTGATCCACCAGAGCATCACCGGCCT
GTACGAGACACGGATCGACCTGTCTCAGCTGGGAGGCGACAGCCCCAAGAAGAAGAGAAAGGTGGAGGCC
AGCGGGCCGGCCGGATCCGGGCGCGCCGACGCGCTGGACGATTTCGATCTCGACATGCTGGGTTCTGATG
CCCTCGATGACTTTGACCTGGATATGTTGGGAAGCGACGCATTGGATGACTTTGATCTGGACATGCTCGG
CTCCGATGCTCTGGACGATTTCGATCTCGATATGTTAGGGTCAGACGCACTGGATGATTTCGACCTTGAT
ATGTTGGGAAGCGATGCCCTTGATGATTTCGACCTGGACATGCTCGGCAGCGACGCCCTGGACGATTTCG
ATCTGGACATGCTGGGGTCCGATGCCTTGGATGATTTTGACTTGGATATGCTGGGGAGTGATGCCCTGGA
CGACTTTGACCTGGACATGCTGGGCTCCGATGCGCTCGATGACTTCGATTTGGATATGTTGTATATCGAT
TGATTAATTAAGAATTCCTAGAGCTCGCTGATCAGCCTCGACTGTGCCTTCTAGTTGCCAGCCATCTGTT
GTTTGCCCCTCCCCCGTGCCTTCCTTGACCCTGGAAGGTGCCACTCCCACTGTCCTTTCCTAATAAAATG
AGGAAATTGCATCGCATTGTCTGAGTAGGTGTCATTCTATTCTGGGGGGTGGGGTGGGGCAGGACAGCAA
GGGGGAGGATTGGGAAGAGAATAGCAGGCATGCTGGGGAGCGGCCGCAGGAACCCCTAGTGATGGAGTTG
GCCACTCCCTCTCTGCGCGCTCGCTCGCTCACTGAGGCCGGGCGACCAAAGGTCGCCCGACGCCCGGGCT
TTGCCCGGGCGGCCTCAGTGAGCGAGCGAGCGCGCAGCTGCCTGCAGGGGCGCCTGATGCGGTATTTTCT
CCTTACGCATCTGTGCGGTATTTCACACCGCATA
[95 nt withheld, positions 5075-5169]
T
[46 nt withheld, positions 5171-5216]
C
[141 nt withheld, positions 5218-5358]
CCTTTGACGTTGGAGTCCACGTTCTTT
[37 nt withheld, positions 5386-5422]
ACTCTATCTCGGGCTATTCTTTTGATTTATAAGGGATTTTGCCGATTTCGGTCTATTGGTTAAAAAATGA
GCTGATTTAACAAAAATTTAACGCGAATTTTAACAAAATATTAACGTTTACAATTTTATGGTGCACTCTC
AGTACAATCTGCTCTGATGCCGCATAGTTAAGCCAGCCCCGACACCCGCCAACACCCGCTGACGCGCCCT
GACGGGCTTGTCTGCTCCCGGCATCCGCTTACAGACAAGCTGTGACCGTCTCCGGGAGCTGCATGTGTCA
GAGGTTTTCACCGTCATCACCGAAACGCGCGAGACGAAAGGGCCTCGTGATACGCCTATTTTTATAGGTT
AATGTCATGATAATAATGGTTTCTTAGACGTCAGGTGGCACTTTTCGGGGAAATGTGCGCGGAACCCCTA
TTTGTTTATTTTTCTAAATACATTCAAATATGTATCCGCTCATGAGACAATAACCCTGATAAATGCTTCA
ATAATATTGAAAAAGGAAGAGTATGAGTATTCAACATTTCCGTGTCGCCCTTATTCCCTTTTTTGCGGCA
TTTTGCCTTCCTGTTTTTGCTCACCCAGAAACGCTGGTGAAAGTAAAAGATGCTGAAGATCAGTTGGGTG
CACGAGTGGGTTACATCGAACTGGATCTCAACAGCGGTAAGATCCTTGAGAGTTTTCGCCCCGAAGAACG
TTTTCCAATGATGAGCACTTTTAAAGTTCTGCTATGTGGCGCGGTATTATCCCGTATTGACGCCGGGCAA
GAGCAACTCGGTCGCCGCATACACTATTCTCAGAATGACTTGGTTGAGTACTCACCAGTCACAGAAAAGC
ATCTTACGGATGGCATGACAGTAAGAGAATTATGCAGTGCTGCCATAACCATGAGTGATAACACTGCGGC
CAACTTACTTCTGACAACGATCGGAGGACCGAAGGAGCTAACCGCTTTTTTGCACAACATGGGGGATCAT
GTAACTCGCCTTGATCGTTGGGAACCGGAGCTGAATGAAGCCATACCAAACGACGAGCGTGACACCACGA
TGCCTGTAGCAATGGCAACAACGTTGCGCAAACTATTAACTGGCGAACTACTTACTCTAGCTTCCCGGCA
ACAATTAATAGACTGGATGGAGGCGGATAAAGTTGCAGGACCACTTCTGCGCTCGGCCCTTCCGGCTGGC
TGGTTTATTGCTGATAAATCTGGAGCCGGTGAGCGTGGAAGCCGCGGTATCATTGCAGCACTGGGGCCAG
ATGGTAAGCCCTCCCGTATCGTAGTTATCTACACGACGGGGAGTCAGGCAACTATGGATGAACGAAATAG
ACAGATCGCTGAGATAGGTGCCTCACTGATTAAGCATTGGTAACTGTCAGACCAAGTTTACTCATATATA
CTTTAGATTGATTTAAAACTTCATTTTTAATTTAAAAGGATCTAGGTGAAGATCCTTTTTGATAATCTCA
TGACCAAAATCCCTTAACGTGAGTTTTCGTTCCACTGAGCGTCAGACCCCGTAGAAAAGATCAAAGGATC
TTCTTGAGATCCTTTTTTTCTGCGCGTAATCTGCTGCTTGCAAACAAAAAAACCACCGCTACCAGCGGTG
GTTTGTTTGCCGGATCAAGAGCTACCAACTCTTTTTCCGAAGGTAACTGGCTTCAGCAGAGCGCAGATAC
CAAATACTGTTCTTCTAGTGTAGCCGTAGTTAGGCCACCACTTCAAGAACTCTGTAGCACCGCCTACATA
CCTCGCTCTGCTAATCCTGTTACCAGTGGCTGCTGCCAGTGGCGATAAGTCGTGTCTTACCGGGTTGGAC
TCAAGACGATAGTTACCGGATAAGGCGCAGCGGTCGGGCTGAACGGGGGGTTCGTGCACACAGCCCAGCT
TGGAGCGAACGACCTACACCGAACTGAGATACCTACAGCGTGAGCTATGAGAAAGCGCCACGCTTCCCGA
AGGGAGAAAGGCGGACAGGTATCCGGTAAGCGGCAGGGTCGGAACAGGAGAGCGCACGAGGGAGCTTCCA
GGGGGAAACGCCTGGTATCTTTATAGTCCTGTCGGGTTTCGCCACCTCTGACTTGAGCGTCGATTTTTGT
GATGCTCGTCAGGGGGGCGGAGCCTATGGAAAAACGCCAGCAACGCGGCCTTTTTACGGTTCCTGGCCTT
TTGCTGGCCTTTTGCTCACATGTGAGGGCCTATTTCCCATGATTCCTTCATATTTGCATATACGATACAA
GGCTGTTAGAGAGATAATTGGAATTAATTTGACTGTAAACACAAAGATATTAGTACAAAATACGTGACGT
AGAAAGTAATAATTTCTTGGGTAGTTTGCAGTTTTAAAATTATGTTTTAAAATGGACTATCATATGCTTA
CCGTAACTTGAAAGTATTTCGATTTCTTGGCTTTATATATCTTGTGGAAAGGACGAAACACCGGGCGCGG
CGCGGGCCGGCAGTTTTAGAGCTAGAAATAGCAAGTTAAAATAAGGCTAGTCCGTTATCAACTTGAAAAA
GTGGCACCGAGTCGGTGCTTTTTTGTTTTAGAGCTAGAAATAGCAAGTTAAAATAAGGCTAGTCCGTTTT
TAGCGCGTGCGCCAATTCTGCAGACAAATGGCTC
